Addgene plasmid #217428: pLJC2-DHFR-3xFLAG
Purpose: Lentiviral overexpression of human DHFR
Depositing lab: Jason Cantor. Depositing organization: Morgridge Institute for Research. Publication: Conditional lethality profiling reveals anticancer mechanisms of action and drug-nutrient interactions. Flickinger KM, Wilson KM, Rossiter NJ, Hunger AL, Vishwasrao PV, Lee TD, Mellado Fritz CA, Richards RM, Hall MD, Cantor JR. Sci Adv. 2024 Oct 4;10(40):eadq3591. doi: 10.1126/sciadv.adq3591. Epub 2024 Oct 4. PubMed 39365851.
Backbone
  Vector backbone: pLJC2
  Vector type: Mammalian Expression, Lentiviral
  Selectable markers: Puromycin
Growth in bacteria
  Bacterial resistance: Ampicillin, 100 μg/mL
  Growth temperature: 37°C
  Growth strain: NEB Stable
  Copy number: High Copy
Gene/Insert
  Gene/Insert name: DHFR
  Species: H. sapiens (human)
  Mutation: Insert sequence is a codon-optimized gBLOCK (IDT)
  Entrez Gene: DHFR (a.k.a. DHFR1, DHFRP1, DYR)
  Promoter: CMV
  Tag / fusion protein: 3xFLAG (C terminal on insert)
  Cloning method: Restriction Enzyme; 5′ cloning site PacI (unknown if destroyed); 3′ cloning site NotI (unknown if destroyed)
  Sequencing primers: 5′ TGTACGGTGGGAGGTCTATATAAG; 3′ CCCTTTTCTTTTAAAATTGTGGATGAATACTGCC
Terms and licenses: Academic/Nonprofit Terms; Industry Terms: Not Available to Industry
Depositor comments: Please visit https://doi.org/10.1101/2023.06.04.543621 for bioRxiv preprint.
How to cite: pLJC2-DHFR-3xFLAG was a gift from Jason Cantor (Addgene plasmid # 217428 ; http://n2t.net/addgene:217428 ; RRID:Addgene_217428)
