[The description below was written by a language model from this plasmid's Addgene catalogue record and pLannotate feature annotations shown in this document.]
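Description:
pLJC2-DHFR-3xFLAG is a lentiviral transfer plasmid of about 8 kb, built on the pLJC2 backbone for stable overexpression of human dihydrofolate reductase (DHFR) in mammalian cells. It is maintained in E. coli through a high-copy ColE1/pUC-type origin and an ampicillin resistance gene. The backbone also carries an f1 origin, an SV40 origin and poly(A) signal, and remnants of lac/lacZα and T3/T7 promoter sequences typical of its cloning-vector ancestry.

The viral portion has a third-generation, self-inactivating layout. An RSV promoter drives a truncated HIV-1 5' LTR to produce the genomic RNA in packaging cells. This is followed by the Ψ packaging signal with a gag fragment, the Rev response element for Rev-dependent nuclear export, a cPPT/CTS element and a ΔU3 3' LTR that disables LTR promoter activity after integration. Between the LTRs, a CMV promoter preceded by a partial CMV enhancer drives the DHFR coding sequence. The insert is a codon-optimized synthetic fragment cloned between PacI and NotI sites and fused at its C terminus to a 3xFLAG epitope, which allows detection or immunoprecipitation. A fragment of the U6 promoter lies just upstream of the CMV element and appears to be a backbone remnant rather than a functional unit. Downstream, a separate human PGK promoter expresses puromycin N-acetyltransferase, so transduced cells can be selected with puromycin.

DHFR is a key enzyme in folate metabolism, needed for purine, glycine and thymidylate synthesis. The associated publication concerns anticancer drug mechanisms and drug–nutrient interactions, although the record does not describe the specific experiments in which this construct was used.
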