Features (pLannotate 1.2.2; 29 found; start..end, strand, type, name):
      1..589     +  rep_origin     ori: high-copy-number ColE1/pMB1/pBR322/pUC origin of replication
    772..864     +  CDS            lacI (fragment): lac repressor; lacI; The lac repressor binds to the lac operator to inhibit transcription in E. coli. This inhibition can be relieved by adding lactose or isopropyl-β-D-thiogalactopyranoside (IPTG).
    877..898     +  protein_bind   CAP binding site: CAP binding activates transcription in the presence of cAMP. E. coli catabolite activator protein
    913..943     +  promoter       lac promoter: promoter for the E. coli lac operon
    951..967     +  protein_bind   lac operator: The lac repressor binds to the lac operator to inhibit transcription in E. coli. This inhibition can be relieved by adding lactose or isopropyl-β-D-thiogalactopyranoside (IPTG). lac repressor encoded by lacI
   1012..1030    +  promoter       T3 promoter: promoter for bacteriophage T3 RNA polymerase
   1058..1284    +  promoter       RSV promoter: Rous sarcoma virus enhancer/promoter
   1285..1465    +  LTR            5' LTR (truncated): truncated 5' long terminal repeat (LTR) from HIV-1
   1512..1637    +  misc_feature   HIV-1 Ψ: packaging signal of human immunodeficiency virus type 1
   1621..1984    +  CDS            HIV-1 gag (fragment): gag protein from human immunodeficiency virus 1; gag
   2130..2363    +  misc_feature   RRE: The Rev response element (RRE) of HIV-1 allows for Rev-dependent mRNA export from the nucleus to the cytoplasm.
   2740..2840    +  CDS            Rev (fragment): human immunodeficiency virus 1 (HIV-1) Rev protein; rev; enhances nuclear export of unspliced and incompletely spliced viral mRNAs
   2890..3073    +  promoter       U6 promoter (fragment): RNA polymerase III promoter for human U6 snRNA
   3064..3198    +  enhancer       CMV enhancer (fragment): human cytomegalovirus immediate early enhancer; contains an 18-bp deletion relative to the standard CMV enhancer
   3199..3402    +  promoter       CMV promoter: human cytomegalovirus (CMV) immediate early promoter
   3455..4015    +  CDS            DHFR (sequence partly withheld): DYR_HUMAN - Experimental evidence at protein level: Swiss-Prot protein existence level 1. Key enzyme in folate metabolism. Contributes to the de novo mitochondrial thymidylate biosynthesis pathway. Catalyzes an essential reaction for de novo glycine and purine synthesis, and for DNA precursor synthesis. Binds its own mRNA and that of DHFR2. From Homo sapiens (Human).
   4037..4102    +  CDS            3xFLAG: three tandem FLAG® epitope tags, followed by an enterokinase cleavage site
   4150..4267    +  misc_feature   cPPT/CTS: central polypurine tract and central termination sequence of HIV-1
   4316..4826    +  promoter       hPGK promoter: human phosphoglycerate kinase 1 promoter
   4848..5447    +  CDS            PuroR: puromycin N-acetyltransferase; pac from Streptomyces alboniger; confers resistance to puromycin
   5490..5573    +  CDS            nef (fragment): NEF_HV1Z2 - Experimental evidence at protein level: Swiss-Prot protein existence level 1. Extracellular Nef protein targets CD4(+) T-lymphocytes for apoptosis by interacting with CXCR4 surface receptors. From Human immunodeficiency virus type 1 group M subtype D (isolate Z2/CDC-Z34) (HIV-1).
   5575..5808    +  LTR            3' LTR (ΔU3): self-inactivating 3' long terminal repeat (LTR) from HIV-1
   5880..6001    +  polyA_signal   SV40 poly(A) signal: SV40 polyadenylation signal
   6041..6176    +  rep_origin     SV40 ori: SV40 origin of replication
   6197..6215    -  promoter       T7 promoter: promoter for bacteriophage T7 RNA polymerase
   6223..6378    +  CDS            lacZα (fragment): LacZα fragment of β-galactosidase; lacZ fragment
   6383..6811    +  rep_origin     f1 ori (sequence partly withheld): f1 bacteriophage origin of replication; arrow indicates direction of (+) strand synthesis
   6864..6968    +  promoter       AmpR promoter: bla
   6969..7829    +  CDS            AmpR: β-lactamase; bla; confers resistance to ampicillin, carbenicillin, and related antibiotics
>Addgene plasmid #217428 | pLJC2-DHFR-3xFLAG | addgene full sequence | sequence record 429397 | Addgene NGS Result
TTGAGATCCTTTTTTTCTGCGCGTAATCTGCTGCTTGCAAACAAAAAAACCACCGCTACCAGCGGTGGTT
TGTTTGCCGGATCAAGAGCTACCAACTCTTTTTCCGAAGGTAACTGGCTTCAGCAGAGCGCAGATACCAA
ATACTGTTCTTCTAGTGTAGCCGTAGTTAGGCCACCACTTCAAGAACTCTGTAGCACCGCCTACATACCT
CGCTCTGCTAATCCTGTTACCAGTGGCTGCTGCCAGTGGCGATAAGTCGTGTCTTACCGGGTTGGACTCA
AGACGATAGTTACCGGATAAGGCGCAGCGGTCGGGCTGAACGGGGGGTTCGTGCACACAGCCCAGCTTGG
AGCGAACGACCTACACCGAACTGAGATACCTACAGCGTGAGCTATGAGAAAGCGCCACGCTTCCCGAAGG
GAGAAAGGCGGACAGGTATCCGGTAAGCGGCAGGGTCGGAACAGGAGAGCGCACGAGGGAGCTTCCAGGG
GGAAACGCCTGGTATCTTTATAGTCCTGTCGGGTTTCGCCACCTCTGACTTGAGCGTCGATTTTTGTGAT
GCTCGTCAGGGGGGCGGAGCCTATGGAAAAACGCCAGCAACGCGGCCTTTTTACGGTTCCTGGCCTTTTG
CTGGCCTTTTGCTCACATGTTCTTTCCTGCGTTATCCCCTGATTCTGTGGATAACCGTATTACCGCCTTT
GAGTGAGCTGATACCGCTCGCCGCAGCCGAACGACCGAGCGCAGCGAGTCAGTGAGCGAGGAAGCGGAAG
AGCGCCCAATACGCAAACCGCCTCTCCCCGCGCGTTGGCCGATTCATTAATGCAGCTGGCACGACAGGTT
TCCCGACTGGAAAGCGGGCAGTGAGCGCAACGCAATTAATGTGAGTTAGCTCACTCATTAGGCACCCCAG
GCTTTACACTTTATGCTTCCGGCTCGTATGTTGTGTGGAATTGTGAGCGGATAACAATTTCACACAGGAA
ACAGCTATGACCATGATTACGCCAAGCGCGCAATTAACCCTCACTAAAGGGAACAAAAGCTGGAGCTGCA
AGCTTAATGTAGTCTTATGCAATACTCTTGTAGTCTTGCAACATGGTAACGATGAGTTAGCAACATGCCT
TACAAGGAGAGAAAAAGCACCGTGCATGCCGATTGGTGGAAGTAAGGTGGTACGATCGTGCCTTATTAGG
AAGGCAACAGACGGGTCTGACATGGATTGGACGAACCACTGAATTGCCGCATTGCAGAGATATTGTATTT
AAGTGCCTAGCTCGATACATAAACGGGTCTCTCTGGTTAGACCAGATCTGAGCCTGGGAGCTCTCTGGCT
AACTAGGGAACCCACTGCTTAAGCCTCAATAAAGCTTGCCTTGAGTGCTTCAAGTAGTGTGTGCCCGTCT
GTTGTGTGACTCTGGTAACTAGAGATCCCTCAGACCCTTTTAGTCAGTGTGGAAAATCTCTAGCAGTGGC
GCCCGAACAGGGACTTGAAAGCGAAAGGGAAACCAGAGGAGCTCTCTCGACGCAGGACTCGGCTTGCTGA
AGCGCGCACGGCAAGAGGCGAGGGGCGGCGACTGGTGAGTACGCCAAAAATTTTGACTAGCGGAGGCTAG
AAGGAGAGAGATGGGTGCGAGAGCGTCAGTATTAAGCGGGGGAGAATTAGATCGCGATGGGAAAAAATTC
GGTTAAGGCCAGGGGGAAAGAAAAAATATAAATTAAAACATATAGTATGGGCAAGCAGGGAGCTAGAACG
ATTCGCAGTTAATCCTGGCCTGTTAGAAACATCAGAAGGCTGTAGACAAATACTGGGACAGCTACAACCA
TCCCTTCAGACAGGATCAGAAGAACTTAGATCATTATATAATACAGTAGCAACCCTCTATTGTGTGCATC
AAAGGATAGAGATAAAAGACACCAAGGAAGCTTTAGACAAGATAGAGGAAGAGCAAAACAAAAGTAAGAC
CACCGCACAGCAAGCAGCAGCTGATCTTCAGACCTGGAGGAGGAGATATGAGGGACAATTGGAGAAGTGA
ATTATATAAATATAAAGTAGTAAAAATTGAACCATTAGGAGTAGCACCCACCAAGGCAAAGAGAAGAGTG
GTGCAGAGAGAAAAAAGAGCAGTGGGAATAGGAGCTTTGTTCCTTGGGTTCTTGGGAGCAGCAGGAAGCA
CTATGGGCGCAGCGTCAATGACGCTGACGGTACAGGCCAGACAATTATTGTCTGGTATAGTGCAGCAGCA
GAACAATTTGCTGAGGGCTATTGAGGCGCAACAGCATCTGTTGCAACTCACAGTCTGGGGCATCAAGCAG
CTCCAGGCAAGAATCCTGGCTGTGGAAAGATACCTAAAGGATCAACAGCTCCTGGGGATTTGGGGTTGCT
CTGGAAAACTCATTTGCACCACTGCTGTGCCTTGGAATGCTAGTTGGAGTAATAAATCTCTGGAACAGAT
TTGGAATCACACGACCTGGATGGAGTGGGACAGAGAAATTAACAATTACACAAGCTTAATACACTCCTTA
ATTGAAGAATCGCAAAACCAGCAAGAAAAGAATGAACAAGAATTATTGGAATTAGATAAATGGGCAAGTT
TGTGGAATTGGTTTAACATAACAAATTGGCTGTGGTATATAAAATTATTCATAATGATAGTAGGAGGCTT
GGTAGGTTTAAGAATAGTTTTTGCTGTACTTTCTATAGTGAATAGAGTTAGGCAGGGATATTCACCATTA
TCGTTTCAGACCCACCTCCCAACCCCGAGGGGACCCGACAGGCCCGAAGGAATAGAAGAAGAAGGTGGAG
AGAGAGACAGAGACAGATCCATTCGATTAGTGAACGGATCTCGACGGTATCGATCACGAGACTAGCCTCG
AGCAGCAGCCCCCTTCACCGAGGGCCTATTTCCCATGATTCCTTCATATTTGCATATACGATACAAGGCT
GTTAGAGAGATAATTGGAATTAATTTGACTGTAAACACAAAGATATTAGTACAAAATACGTGACGTAGAA
AGTAATAATTTCTTGGGTAGTTTGCAGTTTTAAAATTATGTTTTAAAATGGACTATCATATGCCAAGTAC
GCCCCCTATTGACGTCAATGACGGTAAATGGCCCGCCTGGCATTATGCCCAGTACATGACCTTATGGGAC
TTTCCTACTTGGCAGTACATCTACGTATTAGTCATCGCTATTACCATGGTGATGCGGTTTTGGCAGTACA
TCAATGGGCGTGGATAGCGGTTTGACTCACGGGGATTTCCAAGTCTCCACCCCATTGACGTCAATGGGAG
TTTGTTTTGGCACCAAAATCAACGGGACTTTCCAAAATGTCGTAACAACTCCGCCCCATTGACGCAAATG
GGCGGTAGGCGTGTACGGTGGGAGGTCTATATAAGCAGAGCTGGTTTAGTGAACCGTCAGATCCGCTAGC
GCTACCGGTTTAATTAATGCTGTCATG
[558 nt withheld, positions 3458-4015]
GGAGGCAGCGCGGCCGCAGGCGACTACAAAGACCATGACGGTGATTATAAAGATCATGACATTGATTACA
AGGATGACGATGACAAGTAATAAGAATTCTCGACCTCGAGACAAATGGCAGTATTCATCCACAATTTTAA
AAGAAAAGGGGGGATTGGGGGGTACAGTGCAGGGGAAAGAATAGTAGACATAATAGCAACAGACATACAA
ACTAAAGAATTACAAAAACAAATTACAAAAATTCAAAATTTTCGGGTTTATTACAGGGACAGCAGAGATC
CACTTTGGCCGCGGCTCGAGGGGGTTGGGGTTGCGCCTTTTCCAAGGCAGCCCTGGGTTTGCGCAGGGAC
GCGGCTGCTCTGGGCGTGGTTCCGGGAAACGCAGCGGCGCCGACCCTGGGTCTCGCACATTCTTCACGTC
CGTTCGCAGCGTCACCCGGATCTTCGCCGCTACCCTTGTGGGCCCCCCGGCGACGCTTCCTGCTCCGCCC
CTAAGTCGGGAAGGTTCCTTGCGGTTCGCGGCGTGCCGGACGTGACAAACGGAAGCCGCACGTCTCACTA
GTACCCTCGCAGACGGACAGCGCCAGGGAGCAATGGCAGCGCGCCGACCGCGATGGGCTGTGGCCAATAG
CGGCTGCTCAGCAGGGCGCGCCGAGAGCAGCGGCCGGGAAGGGGCGGTGCGGGAGGCGGGGTGTGGGGCG
GTAGTGTGGGCCCTGTTCCTGCCCGCGCGGTGTTCCGCATTCTGCAAGCCTCCGGAGCGCACGTCGGCAG
TCGGCTCCCTCGTTGACCGAATCACCGACCTCTCTCCCCAGGGGGATCCACCGGAGCTTACCATGACCGA
GTACAAGCCCACGGTGCGCCTCGCCACCCGCGACGACGTCCCCAGGGCCGTACGCACCCTCGCCGCCGCG
TTCGCCGACTACCCCGCCACGCGCCACACCGTCGATCCGGACCGCCACATCGAGCGGGTCACCGAGCTGC
AAGAACTCTTCCTCACGCGCGTCGGGCTCGACATCGGCAAGGTGTGGGTCGCGGACGACGGCGCCGCGGT
GGCGGTCTGGACCACGCCGGAGAGCGTCGAAGCGGGGGCGGTGTTCGCCGAGATCGGCCCGCGCATGGCC
GAGTTGAGCGGTTCCCGGCTGGCCGCGCAGCAACAGATGGAAGGCCTCCTGGCGCCGCACCGGCCCAAGG
AGCCCGCGTGGTTCCTGGCCACCGTCGGCGTCTCGCCCGACCACCAGGGCAAGGGTCTGGGCAGCGCCGT
CGTGCTCCCCGGAGTGGAGGCGGCCGAGCGCGCCGGGGTGCCCGCCTTCCTGGAGACCTCCGCGCCCCGC
AACCTCCCCTTCTACGAGCGGCTCGGCTTCACCGTCACCGCCGACGTCGAGGTGCCCGAAGGACCGCGCA
CCTGGTGCATGACCCGCAAGCCCGGTGCCTGACGCCCGCCCCACGACCCGCAGCGCCCGACCGAAAGGAG
CGCACGACCCCATGCATCGGTACCTTTAAGACCAATGACTTACAAGGCAGCTGTAGATCTTAGCCACTTT
TTAAAAGAAAAGGGGGGACTGGAAGGGCTAATTCACTCCCAACGAAGACAAGATCTGCTTTTTGCTTGTA
CTGGGTCTCTCTGGTTAGACCAGATCTGAGCCTGGGAGCTCTCTGGCTAACTAGGGAACCCACTGCTTAA
GCCTCAATAAAGCTTGCCTTGAGTGCTTCAAGTAGTGTGTGCCCGTCTGTTGTGTGACTCTGGTAACTAG
AGATCCCTCAGACCCTTTTAGTCAGTGTGGAAAATCTCTAGCAGTAGTAGTTCATGTCATCTTATTATTC
AGTATTTATAACTTGCAAAGAAATGAATATCAGAGAGTGAGAGGAACTTGTTTATTGCAGCTTATAATGG
TTACAAATAAAGCAATAGCATCACAAATTTCACAAATAAAGCATTTTTTTCACTGCATTCTAGTTGTGGT
TTGTCCAAACTCATCAATGTATCTTATCATGTCTGGCTCTAGCTATCCCGCCCCTAACTCCGCCCATCCC
GCCCCTAACTCCGCCCAGTTCCGCCCATTCTCCGCCCCATGGCTGACTAATTTTTTTTATTTATGCAGAG
GCCGAGGCCGCCTCGGCCTCTGAGCTATTCCAGAAGTAGTGAGGAGGCTTTTTTGGAGGCCTAGGGACGT
ACCCAATTCGCCCTATAGTGAGTCGTATTACGCGCGCTCACTGGCCGTCGTTTTACAACGTCGTGACTGG
GAAAACCCTGGCGTTACCCAACTTAATCGCCTTGCAGCACATCCCCCTTTCGCCAGCTGGCGTAATAGCG
AAGAGGCCCGCACCGATCGCCCTTCCCAACAGTTGCGCAGCCTGAATGGCGAATGGG
[124 nt withheld, positions 6383-6506]
C
[91 nt withheld, positions 6508-6598]
A
[49 nt withheld, positions 6600-6648]
CCTTTGACGTTGGAGTCCACGTTCTTT
[37 nt withheld, positions 6676-6712]
ACCCTATCTCGGTCTATTCTTTTGATTTATAAGGGATTTTGCCGATTTCGGCCTATTGGTTAAAAAATGA
GCTGATTTAACAAAAATTTAACGCGAATTTTAACAAAATATTAACGCTTACAATTTAGGTGGCACTTTTC
GGGGAAATGTGCGCGGAACCCCTATTTGTTTATTTTTCTAAATACATTCAAATATGTATCCGCTCATGAG
ACAATAACCCTGATAAATGCTTCAATAATATTGAAAAAGGAAGAGTATGAGTATTCAACATTTCCGTGTC
GCCCTTATTCCCTTTTTTGCGGCATTTTGCCTTCCTGTTTTTGCTCACCCAGAAACGCTGGTGAAAGTAA
AAGATGCTGAAGATCAGTTGGGTGCACGAGTGGGTTACATCGAACTGGATCTCAACAGCGGTAAGATCCT
TGAGAGTTTTCGCCCCGAAGAACGTTTTCCAATGATGAGCACTTTTAAAGTTCTGCTATGTGGCGCGGTA
TTATCCCGTATTGACGCCGGGCAAGAGCAACTCGGTCGCCGCATACACTATTCTCAGAATGACTTGGTTG
AGTACTCACCAGTCACAGAAAAGCATCTTACGGATGGCATGACAGTAAGAGAATTATGCAGTGCTGCCAT
AACCATGAGTGATAACACTGCGGCCAACTTACTTCTGACAACGATCGGAGGACCGAAGGAGCTAACCGCT
TTTTTGCACAACATGGGGGATCATGTAACTCGCCTTGATCGTTGGGAACCGGAGCTGAATGAAGCCATAC
CAAACGACGAGCGTGACACCACGATGCCTGTAGCAATGGCAACAACGTTGCGCAAACTATTAACTGGCGA
ACTACTTACTCTAGCTTCCCGGCAACAATTAATAGACTGGATGGAGGCGGATAAAGTTGCAGGACCACTT
CTGCGCTCGGCCCTTCCGGCTGGCTGGTTTATTGCTGATAAATCTGGAGCCGGTGAGCGTGGGTCTCGCG
GTATCATTGCAGCACTGGGGCCAGATGGTAAGCCCTCCCGTATCGTAGTTATCTACACGACGGGGAGTCA
GGCAACTATGGATGAACGAAATAGACAGATCGCTGAGATAGGTGCCTCACTGATTAAGCATTGGTAACTG
TCAGACCAAGTTTACTCATATATACTTTAGATTGATTTAAAACTTCATTTTTAATTTAAAAGGATCTAGG
TGAAGATCCTTTTTGATAATCTCATGACCAAAATCCCTTAACGTGAGTTTTCGTTCCACTGAGCGTCAGA
CCCCGTAGAAAAGATCAAAGGATCTTC
