>Addgene plasmid #217428 | pLJC2-DHFR-3xFLAG | depositor partial sequence | sequence record 424088 | insert
ATG
[558 nt withheld, positions 4-561]
GGAGGCAGCGCGGCCGCAGGCGACTACAAAGACCATGACGGTGATTATAAAGATCATGACATTGATTACA
AGGATGACGATGACAAGTAATAA
